>Addgene plasmid #87288 | pGADT7 Hsh155 WT | addgene full sequence | sequence record 182557 | Addgene NGS Result
TGCATGCCTGCAGGTCGAGATCCGGGATCGAAGAAATGATGGTAAATGAAATAGGAAATCAAGGAGCATG
AAGGCAAAAGACAAATATAAGGGTCGAACGAAAAATAAAGTGAAAAGTGTTGATATGATGTATTTGGCTT
TGCGGCGCCGAAAAAACGAGTTTACGCAATTGCACAATCATGCTGACTCTGTGGCGGACCCGCGCTCTTG
CCGGCCCGGCGATAACGCTGGGCGTGAGGCTGTGCCCGGCGGAGTTTTTTGCGCCTGCATTTTCCAAGGT
TTACCCTGCGCTAAGGGGCGAGATTGGAGAAGCAATAAGAATGCCGGTTGGGGTTGCGATGATGACGACC
ACGACAACTGGTGTCATTATTTAAGTTGCCGAAAGAACCTGAGTGCATTTGCAACATGAGTATACTAGAA
GAATGAGCCAAGACTTGCGAGACGCGAGTTTGCCGGTGGTGCGAACAATAGAGCGACCATGACCTTGAAG
GTGAGACGCGCATAACCGCTAGAGTACTTTGAAGAGGAAACAGCAATAGGGTTGCTACCAGTATAAATAG
ACAGGTACATACAACACTGGAAATGGTTGTCTGTTTGAGTACGCTTTCAATTCATTTGGGTGTGCACTTT
ATTATGTTACAATATGGAAGGGAACTTTACACTTCTCCTATGCACATATATTAATTAAAGTCCAATGCTA
GTAGAGAAGGGGGGTAACACCCCTCCGCGCTCTTTTCCGATTTTTTTCTAAACCGTGGAATATTTCGGAT
ATCCTTTTGTTGTTTCCGGGTGTACAATATGGACTTCCTCTTTTCTGGCAACCAAACCCATACATCGGGA
TTCCTATAATACCTTCGTTGGTCTCCCTAACATGTAGGTGGCGGAGGGGAGATATACAATAGAACAGATA
CCAGACAAGACATAATGGGCTAAACAAGACTACACCAATTACACTGCCTCATTGATGGTGGTACATAACG
AACTAATACTGTAGCCCTAGACTTGATAGCCATCATCATATCGAAGTTTCACTACCCTTTTTCCATTTGC
CATCTATTGAAGTAATAATAGGCGCATGCAACTTCTTTTCTTTTTTTTTCTTTTCTCTCTCCCCCGTTGT
TGTCTCACCATATCCGCAATGACAAAAAAATGATGGAAGACACTAAAGGAAAAAATTAACGACAAAGACA
GCACCAACAGATGTCGTTGTTCCAGAGCTGATGAGGGGTATCTCGAAGCACACGAAACTTTTTCCTTCCT
TCATTCACGCACACTACTCTCTAATGAGCAACGGTATACGGCCTTCCTTCCAGTTACTTGAATTTGAAAT
AAAAAAAAGTTTGCTGTCTTGCTATCAAGTATAAATAGACCTGCAATTATTAATCTTTTGTTTCCTCGTC
ATTGTTCTCGTTCCCTTTCTTCCTTGTTTCTTTTTCTGCACAATATTTCAAGCTATACCAAGCATACAAT
CAACTCCAAGCTTTGCAAAGATGGATAAAGCGGAATTAATTCCCGAGCCTCCAAAAAAGAAGAGAAAGGT
CGAATTGGGTACCGCCGCCAATTTTAATCAAAGTGGGAATATTGCTGATAGCTCATTGTCCTTCACTTTC
ACTAACAGTAGCAACGGTCCGAACCTCATAACAACTCAAACAAATTCTCAAGCGCTTTCACAACCAATTG
CCTCCTCTAACGTTCATGATAACTTCATGAATAATGAAATCACGGCTAGTAAAATTGATGATGGTAATAA
TTCAAAACCACTGTCACCTGGTTGGACGGACCAAACTGCGTATAACGCGTTTGGAATCACTACAGGGATG
TTTAATACCACTACAATGGATGATGTATATAACTATCTATTCGATGATGAAGATACCCCACCAAACCCAA
AAAAAGAGATCTTTAATACGACTCACTATAGGGCGAGCGCCGCCATGGAGTACCCATACGACGTACCAGA
TTACGCTCATATGGCCATGGAGGCCAGTGAATTCCACCCGGGAATGAGTCATCCGATTCAATTTGTAAAC
GCTAATAATAGCGATAAGAGCCACCAATTAGGCGGTCAATATTCTATTCCTCAGGATTTGAGGGAAAACC
TGCAGAAAGAAGCTGCACGTATTGGTGAGAACGAAAAAGATGTGCTACAGGAAAAAATGGAAACTAGGAC
AGTGCAAAATCGAGAGGATTCATACCACAAAAGAAGGTTTGATATGAAGTTTGAGCCGGATTCCGATACA
CAAACTGTTACGTCTTCAGAAAATACCCAAGACGCTGTCGTGCCAAGGAAAAGAAAATCTCGTTGGGATG
TAAAAGGGTACGAGCCACCTGATGAATCTTCAACAGCGGTCAAAGAAAACTCTGATAGTGCTTTGGTTAA
TGTAGAAGGAATCCATGATTTGATGTTTTTTAAACCTTCTGACCATAAATATTTCGCCGACGTTATATCC
AAAAAACCCATAGATGAGTTAAATAAGGATGAAAAGAAAGAAAGAACCCTGTCGATGTTACTTCTGAAAA
TAAAAAATGGCAATACAGCGAGTAGGAGGACTTCTATGCGGATTTTAACCGATAAAGCTGTTACATTTGG
TCCAGAAATGATATTTAACCGCTTATTGCCCATATTACTAGACAGAAGTTTGGAAGACCAGGAAAGACAT
CTAATGATCAAGACCATAGATCGCGTCCTTTACCAGCTAGGAGATTTAACAAAACCTTACGTTCACAAAA
TACTTGTAGTAGCTGCCCCATTGCTAATAGATGAAGATCCAATGGTTCGTTCAACAGGCCAGGAGATAAT
CACCAATCTGTCTACAGTCGCTGGCCTAAAAACCATTCTAACAGTAATGAGACCTGATATTGAGAATGAG
GATGAGTATGTTAGAAATGTAACTTCAAGAGCGGCGGCTGTGGTGGCAAAAGCCCTTGGTGTTAATCAAT
TGCTTCCTTTCATCAATGCAGCATGCCACTCACGGAAGTCTTGGAAAGCAAGGCATACTGGCATAAAAAT
TGTGCAGCAAATAGGTATACTTTTGGGAATAGGTGTCTTGAATCATCTTACTGGGCTGATGAGTTGTATC
AAAGACTGCCTAATGGATGATCACGTTCCGGTGCGAATTGTTACAGCACATACTTTATCAACACTAGCAG
AAAATTCTTATCCATATGGTATCGAAGTTTTCAACGTTGTACTGGAGCCATTATGGAAGGGTATAAGAAG
TCATCGTGGTAAAGTGCTATCTTCTTTTTTAAAAGCTGTTGGATCTATGATCCCATTGATGGACCCAGAG
TATGCCGGTTATTATACCACAGAAGCAATGAGAATAATTAGACGTGAATTCGACTCTCCCGATGATGAAA
TGAAAAAGACCATTCTTTTAGTATTACAAAAATGTAGCGCTGTAGAATCCATAACGCCAAAATTTCTGAG
AGAAGAAATCGCGCCAGAATTCTTTCAAAAATTTTGGGTCAGACGAGTGGCATTGGATAGACCATTAAAC
AAAGTTGTTACATATACTACTGTTACATTAGCAAAGAAATTAGGTTGTTCTTATACCATTGATAAATTAT
TAACACCATTGAGAGATGAAGCTGAGCCGTTCAGAACAATGGCTGTCCATGCTGTTACTAGAACAGTAAA
CTTATTAGGGACAGCAGATTTAGATGAGAGATTAGAAACGAGGCTTATTGATGCGCTCTTGATAGCATTT
CAAGAACAAACAAATAGTGATTCTATAATCTTTAAAGGGTTTGGGGCAGTGACGGTGTCACTTGACATCC
GTATGAAACCGTTTTTAGCACCCATTGTGAGTACGATTTTAAATCATTTAAAGCATAAAACTCCCTTGGT
TCGTCAACATGCAGCAGATCTATGTGCCATACTAATACCAGTCATCAAGAACTGTCACGAATTCGAAATG
TTGAATAAATTGAACATTATATTGTATGAATCCTTAGGCGAAGTATATCCAGAGGTATTAGGTTCTATAA
TCAACGCTATGTACTGTATTACTAGCGTAATGGATTTGGATAAACTACAACCTCCTATTAATCAAATTTT
ACCAACCTTAACTCCAATTTTAAGAAACAAGCATAGAAAAGTCGAAGTAAACACTATCAAATTTGTTGGA
CTTATTGGTAAATTAGCACCTACCTATGCACCTCCTAAAGAATGGATGAGAATATGTTTTGAACTATTAG
AACTTTTGAAAAGTACAAATAAAGAAATAAGAAGATCAGCAAATGCCACGTTTGGATTCATTGCTGAAGC
AATTGGACCTCACGATGTTCTTGTTGCGTTATTGAACAATTTAAAGGTTCAAGAACGTCAGTTACGTGTA
TGCACGGCTGTTGCTATCGGTATCGTTGCTAAAGTGTGTGGTCCTTACAACGTGCTGCCAGTAATCATGA
ATGAATACACAACACCAGAGACTAATGTTCAAAACGGTGTTCTCAAGGCCATGTCATTCATGTTTGAGTA
CATTGGTAACATGTCTAAGGATTACATATACTTCATAACACCATTATTAGAAGATGCACTCACCGATAGG
GATTTAGTTCATCGTCAGACAGCGTCGAACGTAATAACCCACTTAGCTTTAAACTGTTCAGGTACAGGTC
ACGAAGATGCCTTCATTCATTTAATGAATCTTCTAATACCCAATATTTTTGAAACTTCACCACATGCTAT
TATGCGTATTTTAGAAGGTTTGGAGGCACTGAGTCAAGCTCTTGGCCCTGGACTATTCATGAACTACATA
TGGGCAGGATTGTTCCATCCAGCGAAGAATGTAAGGAAAGCATTTTGGAGGGTGTATAATAACATGTACG
TAATGTACCAGGACGCCATGGTACCTTTTTACCCCGTTACACCAGACAACAATGAAGAATATATAGAAGA
ACTGGATTTAGTTCTGTGAGGATCCATCGAGCTCGAGCTGCAGATGAATCGTAGATACTGAAAAACCCCG
CAAGTTCACTTCAACTGTGCATCGTGCACCATCTCAATTTCTTTCATTTATACATCGTTTTGCCTTCTTT
TATGTAACTATACTCCTCTAAGTTTCAATCTTGGCCATGTAACCTCTGATCTATAGAATTTTTTAAATGA
CTAGAATTAATGCCCATCTTTTTTTTGGACCTAAATTCTTCATGAAAATATATTACGAGGGCTTATTCAG
AAGCTTTGGACTTCTTCGCCAGAGGTTTGGTCAAGTCTCCAATCAAGGTTGTCGGCTTGTCTACCTTGCC
AGAAATTTACGAAAAGATGGAAAAGGGTCAAATCGTTGGTAGATACGTTGTTGACACTTCTAAATAAGCG
AATTTCTTATGATTTATGATTTTTATTATTAAATAAGTTATAAAAAAAATAAGTGTATACAAATTTTAAA
GTGACTCTTAGGTTTTAAAACGAAAATTCTTATTCTTGAGTAACTCTTTCCTGTAGGTCAGGTTGCTTTC
TCAGGTATAGCATGAGGTCGCTCTTATTGACCACACCTCTACCGGCCGGTCGAAATTCCCCTACCCTATG
AACATATTCCATTTTGTAATTTCGTGTCGTTTCTATTATGAATTTCATTTATAAAGTTTATGTACAAATA
TCATAAAAAAAGAGAATCTTTTTAAGCAAGGATTTTCTTAACTTCTTCGGCGACAGCATCACCGACTTCG
GTGGTACTGTTGGAACCACCTAAATCACCAGTTCTGATACCTGCATCCAAAACCTTTTTAACTGCATCTT
CAATGGCCTTACCTTCTTCAGGCAAGTTCAATGACAATTTCAACATCATTGCAGCAGACAAGATAGTGGC
GATAGGGTTGACCTTATTCTTTGGCAAATCTGGAGCAGAACCGTGGCATGGTTCGTACAAACCAAATGCG
GTGTTCTTGTCTGGCAAAGAGGCCAAGGACGCAGATGGCAACAAACCCAAGGAACCTGGGATAACGGAGG
CTTCATCGGAGATGATATCACCAAACATGTTGCTGGTGATTATAATACCATTTAGGTGGGTTGGGTTCTT
AACTAGGATCATGGCGGCAGAATCAATCAATTGATGTTGAACCTTCAATGTAGGAAATTCGTTCTTGATG
GTTTCCTCCACAGTTTTTCTCCATAATCTTGAAGAGGCCAAAACATTAGCTTTATCCAAGGACCAAATAG
GCAATGGTGGCTCATGTTGTAGGGCCATGAAAGCGGCCATTCTTGTGATTCTTTGCACTTCTGGAACGGT
GTATTGTTCACTATCCCAAGCGACACCATCACCATCGTCTTCCTTTCTCTTACCAAAGTAAATACCTCCC
ACTAATTCTCTGACAACAACGAAGTCAGTACCTTTAGCAAATTGTGGCTTGATTGGAGATAAGTCTAAAA
GAGAGTCGGATGCAAAGTTACATGGTCTTAAGTTGGCGTACAATTGAAGTTCTTTACGGATTTTTAGTAA
ACCTTGTTCAGGTCTAACACTACCTGTACCCCATTTAGGACCACCCACAGCACCTAACAAAACGGCATCA
GCCTTCTTGGAGGCTTCCAGCGCCTCATCTGGAAGTGGGACACCTGTAGCTTCGATAGCAGCACCACCAA
TTAAATGATTTTCGAAATCGAACTTGACATTGGAACGAACATCAGAAATAGCTTTAAGAACCTTAATGGC
TTCGGCTGTGATTTCTTGACCAACGTGGTCACCTGGCAAAACGACGATCTTCTTAGGGGCAGACATTAGA
ATGGTATATCCTTGAAATATATATATATATTGCTGAAATGTAAAAGGTAAGAAAAGTTAGAAAGTAAGAC
GATTGCTAACCACCTATTGGAAAAAACAATAGGTCCTTAAATAATATTGTCAACTTCAAGTATTGTGATG
CAAGCATTTAGTCATGAACGCTTCTCTATTCTATATGAAAAGCCGGTTCCGGCGCTCTCACCTTTCCTTT
TTCTCCCAATTTTTCAGTTGAAAAAGGTATATGCGTCAGGCGACCTCTGAAATTAACAAAAAATTTCCAG
TCATCGAATTTGATTCTGTGCGATAGCGCCCCTGTGTGTTCTCGTTATGTTGAGGAAAAAAATAATGGTT
GCTAAGAGATTCGAACTCTTGCATCTTACGATACCTGAGTATTCCCACAGTTGGGGGATCTCGACTCTAG
CTAGAGGATCAATTCGTAATCATGTCATAGCTGTTTCCTGTGTGAAATTGTTATCCGCTCACAATTCCAC
ACAACATACGAGCCGGAAGCATAAAGTGTAAAGCCTGGGGTGCCTAATGAGTGAGCTAACTCACATTAAT
TGCGTTGCGCTCACTGCCCGCTTTCCAGTCGGGAAACCTGTCGTGCCAGCTGATAACTTCGTATAATGTA
TGCTATACGAAGTTATTAGGTCTGAAGAGGAGTTTACGTCCAGCCAAGCTAGCTTGGCTGCAGGTCGAGC
GGCCGCGATCCGGAACCCTTAATATAACTTCGTATAATGTATGCTATACGAAGTTATCAGCTGCATTAAT
GAATCGGCCAACGCGCGGGGAGAGGCGGTTTGCGTATTGGGCGCTCTTCCGCTTCCTCGCTCACTGACTC
GCTGCGCTCGGTCGTTCGGCTGCGGCGAGCGGTATCAGCTCACTCAAAGGCGGTAATACGGTTATCCACA
GAATCAGGGGATAACGCAGGAAAGAACATGTGAGCAAAAGGCCAGCAAAAGGCCAGGAACCGTAAAAAGG
CCGCGTTGCTGGCGTTTTTCCATAGGCTCCGCCCCCCTGACGAGCATCACAAAAATCGACGCTCAAGTCA
GAGGTGGCGAAACCCGACAGGACTATAAAGATACCAGGCGTTTCCCCCTGGAAGCTCCCTCGTGCGCTCT
CCTGTTCCGACCCTGCCGCTTACCGGATACCTGTCCGCCTTTCTCCCTTCGGGAAGCGTGGCGCTTTCTC
ATAGCTCACGCTGTAGGTATCTCAGTTCGGTGTAGGTCGTTCGCTCCAAGCTGGGCTGTGTGCACGAACC
CCCCGTTCAGCCCGACCGCTGCGCCTTATCCGGTAACTATCGTCTTGAGTCCAACCCGGTAAGACACGAC
TTATCGCCACTGGCAGCAGCCACTGGTAACAGGATTAGCAGAGCGAGGTATGTAGGCGGTGCTACAGAGT
TCTTGAAGTGGTGGCCTAACTACGGCTACACTAGAAGAACAGTATTTGGTATCTGCGCTCTGCTGAAGCC
AGTTACCTTCGGAAAAAGAGTTGGTAGCTCTTGATCCGGCAAACAAACCACCGCTGGTAGCGGTGGTTTT
TTTGTTTGCAAGCAGCAGATTACGCGCAGAAAAAAAGGATCTCAAGAAGATCCTTTGATCTTTTCTACGG
GGTCTGACGCTCAGTGGAACGAAAACTCACGTTAAGGGATTTTGGTCATGAGATTATCAAAAAGGATCTT
CACCTAGATCCTTTTAAATTAAAAATGAAGTTTTAAATCAATCTAAAGTATATATGAGTAAACTTGGTCT
GACAGTTACCAATGCTTAATCAGTGAGGCACCTATCTCAGCGATCTGTCTATTTCGTTCATCCATAGTTG
CCTGACTCCCCGTCGTGTAGATAACTACGATACGGGAGGGCTTACCATCTGGCCCCAGTGCTGCAATGAT
ACCGCGAGACCCACGCTCACCGGCTCCAGATTTATCAGCAATAAACCAGCCAGCCGGAAGGGCCGAGCGC
AGAAGTGGTCCTGCAACTTTATCCGCCTCCATCCAGTCTATTAATTGTTGCCGGGAAGCTAGAGTAAGTA
GTTCGCCAGTTAATAGTTTGCGCAACGTTGTTGCCATTGCTACAGGCATCGTGGTGTCACGCTCGTCGTT
TGGTATGGCTTCATTCAGCTCCGGTTCCCAACGATCAAGGCGAGTTACATGATCCCCCATGTTGTGCAAA
AAAGCGGTTAGCTCCTTCGGTCCTCCGATCGTTGTCAGAAGTAAGTTGGCCGCAGTGTTATCACTCATGG
TTATGGCAGCACTGCATAATTCTCTTACTGTCATGCCATCCGTAAGATGCTTTTCTGTGACTGGTGAGTA
CTCAACCAAGTCATTCTGAGAATAGTGTATGCGGCGACCGAGTTGCTCTTGCCCGGCGTCAATACGGGAT
AATACCGCGCCACATAGCAGAACTTTAAAAGTGCTCATCATTGGAAAACGTTCTTCGGGGCGAAAACTCT
CAAGGATCTTACCGCTGTTGAGATCCAGTTCGATGTAACCCACTCGTGCACCCAACTGATCTTCAGCATC
TTTTACTTTCACCAGCGTTTCTGGGTGAGCAAAAACAGGAAGGCAAAATGCCGCAAAAAAGGGAATAAGG
GCGACACGGAAATGTTGAATACTCATACTCTTCCTTTTTCAATATTATTGAAGCATTTATCAGGGTTATT
GTCTCATGAGCGGATACATATTTGAATGTATTTAGAAAAATAAACAAATAGGGGTTCCGCGCACATTTCC
CCGAAAAGTGCCACCTGACGTCTAAGAAACCATTATTATCATGACATTAACCTATAAAAATAGGCGTATC
ACGAGGCCCTTTCGTCTCGCGCGTTTCGGTGATGACGGTGAAAACCTCTGACACATGCAGCTCCCGGAGA
CGGTCACAGCTTGTCTGTAAGCGGATGCCGGGAGCAGACAAGCCCGTCAGGGCGCGTCAGCGGGTGTTGG
CGGGTGTCGGGGCTGGCTTAACTATGCGGCATCAGAGCAGATTGTACTGAGAGTGCACCATAACGCATTT
AAGCATAAACACGCACTATGCCGTTCTTCTCATGTATATATATATACAGGCAACACGCAGATATAGGTGC
GACGTGAACAGTGAGCTGTATGTGCGCAGCTCGCGTTGCATTTTCGGAAGCGCTCGTTTTCGGAAACGCT
TTGAAGTTCCTATTCCGAAGTTCCTATTCTCTAGCTAGAAAGTATAGGAACTTCAGAGCGCTTTTGAAAA
CCAAAAGCGCTCTGAAGACGCACTTTCAAAAAACCAAAAACGCACCGGACTGTAACGAGCTACTAAAATA
TTGCGAATACCGCTTCCACAAACATTGCTCAAAAGTATCTCTTTGCTATATATCTCTGTGCTATATCCCT
ATATAACCTACCCATCCACCTTTCGCTCCTTGAACTTGCATCTAAACTCGACCTCTACATTTTTTATGTT
TATCTCTAGTATTACTCTTTAGACAAAAAAATTGTAGTAAGAACTATTCATAGAGTGAATCGAAAACAAT
ACGAAAATGTAAACATTTCCTATACGTAGTATATAGAGACAAAATAGAAGAAACCGTTCATAATTTTCTG
ACCAATGAAGAATCATCAACGCTATCACTTTCTGTTCACAAAGTATGCGCAATCCACATCGGTATAGAAT
ATAATCGGGGATGCCTTTATCTTGAAAAAATGCACCCGCAGCTTCGCTAGTAATCAGTAAACGCGGGAAG
TGGAGTCAGGCTTTTTTTATGGAAGAGAAAATAGACACCAAAGTAGCCTTCTTCTAACCTTAACGGACCT
ACAGTGCAAAAAGTTATCAAGAGACTGCATTATAGAGCGCACAAAGGAGAAAAAAAGTAATCTAAGATGC
TTTGTTAGAAAAATAGCGCTCTCGGGATGCATTTTTGTAGAACAAAAAAGAAGTATAGATTCTTTGTTGG
TAAAATAGCGCTCTCGCGTTGCATTTCTGTTCTGTAAAAATGCAGCTCAGATTCTTTGTTTGAAAAATTA
GCGCTCTCGCGTTGCATTTTTGTTTTACAAAAATGAAGCACAGATTCTTCGTTGGTAAAATAGCGCTTTC
GCGTTGCATTTCTGTTCTGTAAAAATGCAGCTCAGATTCTTTGTTTGAAAAATTAGCGCTCTCGCGTTGC
ATTTTTGTTCTACAAAATGAAGCACAGATGCTTCGTTGCT
Features (pLannotate 1.2.2; 25 found; start..end, strand, type, name):
     68..406     +  CDS            YO085_YEAST: Protein predicted: Swiss-Prot protein existence level 4. From Saccharomyces cerevisiae (strain ATCC 204508 / S288c) (Baker's yeast).
    771..1475    +  promoter       ADH1 promoter: S. cerevisiae ADH1; promoter for alcohol dehydrogenase 1
   1521..1540    +  CDS            SV40 NLS (fragment): nuclear localization signal of SV40 (simian virus 40) large T antigen
   1557..1898    +  CDS            GAL4 activation domain: activation domain of the GAL4 transcriptional activator; Saccharomyces cerevisiae GAL4 (truncated)
   1904..1922    +  promoter       T7 promoter: promoter for bacteriophage T7 RNA polymerase
   1941..1967    +  CDS            HA: HA (human influenza hemagglutinin) epitope tag
   2004..4916    +  CDS            HSH155: SF3B1_YEAST - Experimental evidence at protein level: Swiss-Prot protein existence level 1. Contacts pre-mRNA on both sides of the branch site early in spliceosome assembly. From Saccharomyces cerevisiae (strain ATCC 204508 / S288c) (Baker's yeast).
   5180..5314    +  CDS            ADH1 (fragment): ADH1_YEAST - Also known as ADC1. Experimental evidence at protein level: Swiss-Prot protein existence level 1. This isozyme preferentially catalyzes the conversion of primary unbranched alcohols to their corresponding aldehydes. Also shows activity toward secondary alcohols. From Saccharomyces cerevisiae (strain ATCC 204508 / S288c) (Baker's yeast).
   5318..5505    +  terminator     ADH1 terminator: S. cerevisiae ADH1; transcription terminator for the S. cerevisiae alcohol dehydrogenase 1 (ADH1) gene
   5622..6716    -  CDS            LEU2: 3-isopropylmalate dehydrogenase, required for leucine biosynthesis; S. cerevisiae LEU2; yeast auxotrophic marker
   6717..7122    -  promoter       LEU2 promoter: S. cerevisiae LEU2
   7186..7208    -  protein_bind   lac operator (fragment): The lac repressor binds to the lac operator to inhibit transcription in E. coli. This inhibition can be relieved by adding lactose or isopropyl-β-D-thiogalactopyranoside (IPTG). lac repressor encoded by lacI
   7212..7242    -  promoter       lac promoter: promoter for the E. coli lac operon
   7257..7278    -  protein_bind   CAP binding site: CAP binding activates transcription in the presence of cAMP. E. coli catabolite activator protein
   7291..7332    -  CDS            lacI (fragment): lac repressor; lacI; The lac repressor binds to the lac operator to inhibit transcription in E. coli. This inhibition can be relieved by adding lactose or isopropyl-β-D-thiogalactopyranoside (IPTG).
   7333..7366    -  protein_bind   loxP: Cre-mediated recombination occurs in the 8-bp core sequence (GCATACAT). Cre recombinase
   7444..7477    -  protein_bind   loxP: Cre-mediated recombination occurs in the 8-bp core sequence (GCATACAT). Cre recombinase
   7478..7534    -  CDS            lacI (fragment): lac repressor; lacI; The lac repressor binds to the lac operator to inhibit transcription in E. coli. This inhibition can be relieved by adding lactose or isopropyl-β-D-thiogalactopyranoside (IPTG).
   7717..8305    -  rep_origin     ori: high-copy-number ColE1/pMB1/pBR322/pUC origin of replication
   8476..9336    -  CDS            AmpR: β-lactamase; bla; confers resistance to ampicillin, carbenicillin, and related antibiotics
   9337..9441    -  promoter       AmpR promoter: bla
   9536..9571    +  CDS            rop (fragment): Rop protein, which maintains plasmids at low copy number; rop
   9673..9722    +  misc_feature   bom (fragment): basis of mobility region from pBR322
   9723..10887   +  rep_origin     2μ ori: yeast 2μ plasmid origin of replication
  10888..18      -  misc_feature   MCS (fragment) (across the origin): pUC18/19 multiple cloning site
