[The description below was written by a language model from this plasmid's Addgene catalogue record and pLannotate feature annotations shown in this document.]
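Description:
pGADT7 Hsh155 WT is a yeast two-hybrid "prey" plasmid built on the Clontech pGADT7 backbone, a yeast–E. coli shuttle vector. In bacteria it is maintained through a high-copy ColE1/pUC-type origin and selected with ampicillin via the β-lactamase gene. In yeast it replicates episomally from the 2μ origin and is selected by leucine prototrophy through the LEU2 marker, which is driven by its own promoter. The catalogue lists a total size of about 10.9 kb, in close agreement with the sequenced record.

The expression cassette is driven by the constitutive S. cerevisiae ADH1 promoter and closed by the ADH1 terminator. It encodes an SV40 large T antigen nuclear localization signal, the GAL4 transcriptional activation domain and an HA epitope tag, followed by the wild-type HSH155 (YMR288W) open reading frame from budding yeast, which was cloned between retained XmaI and BamHI sites. Hsh155 is the yeast SF3b1 orthologue, a spliceosomal protein that contacts pre-mRNA around the branch site early in spliceosome assembly. A T7 promoter sits between the activation domain and the HA tag. On this backbone it allows in vitro transcription and translation of the HA-tagged insert without the GAL4 portion. The feature table also shows backbone remnants, including lac regulatory fragments, two loxP sites, and rop and bom fragments, which have no stated role here.

The plasmid is intended for pairing with a GAL4 DNA-binding-domain bait, so that interaction with Hsh155 reconstitutes a functional activator and switches on reporter genes. The associated study concerns SF3b1 mutations linked to myelodysplastic syndromes and their effect on branch site selection in yeast, which suggests this construct serves as the wild-type reference for mutant versions, although the record does not name the interaction partners tested.
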