Addgene plasmid #87288: pGADT7 Hsh155 WT
Purpose: Encodes Y2H Gal4 activation domain for Hsh155 WT
Depositing lab: Aaron Hoskins. Depositing organization: University of Wisconsin, Madison. Publication: SF3b1 mutations associated with myelodysplastic syndromes alter the fidelity of branchsite selection in yeast. Carrocci TJ, Zoerner DM, Paulson JC, Hoskins AA. Nucleic Acids Res. 2017 Jan 6. pii: gkw1349. doi: 10.1093/nar/gkw1349. PubMed 28062854.
Backbone
  Vector backbone: pGADT7
  Backbone manufacturer: Clontech
  Backbone size w/o insert (bp): 7987
  Total vector size (bp): 10910
  Vector type: Bacterial Expression, Yeast Expression
  Selectable markers: LEU2
Growth in bacteria
  Bacterial resistance: Ampicillin, 100 μg/mL
  Growth temperature: 37°C
  Growth strain: DH5alpha
  Copy number: Unknown
Gene/Insert
  Gene/Insert name: HSH155
  Species: S. cerevisiae (budding yeast)
  Insert size (bp): 2923
  GenBank ID: NP_014015.1
  Entrez Gene: HSH155 (a.k.a. YMR288W)
  Tag / fusion protein: GAL4 AD (N terminal on backbone); HA (N terminal on backbone)
  Cloning method: Restriction Enzyme; 5′ cloning site XmaI (not destroyed); 3′ cloning site BamHI (not destroyed)
  Sequencing primers: 5′ CCAGTGAATTCCACCCGGGAATGAGTCATCCGATTCAATTTG; 3′ GCTCGAGCTCGATGGATCCTCACAGAACTAAATCCAGTTCTTC
Terms and licenses: Academic/Nonprofit Terms; Industry Terms: Not Available to Industry
How to cite: pGADT7 Hsh155 WT was a gift from Aaron Hoskins (Addgene plasmid # 87288 ; http://n2t.net/addgene:87288 ; RRID:Addgene_87288)
